Addgene plasmid #97209: CMYA5T/pACT2
Purpose: CMYA5 (aa 4039 – 4069) Leu allele (4063) in a GAL4 AD vector, used for yeast-two hybrid
Depositing lab: Rita Shiang. Depositing organization: Virginia Commonwealth University. Publication: A schizophrenia associated CMYA5 allele displays differential binding with desmin. Hsiung A, Naya FJ, Chen X, Shiang R. J Psychiatr Res. 2019 Apr;111:8-15. doi: 10.1016/j.jpsychires.2019.01.007. Epub 2019 Jan 10. PubMed 30658136.
Backbone
  Vector backbone: pACT2
  Backbone manufacturer: Clontech
  Backbone size w/o insert (bp): 8118
  Total vector size (bp): 8213
  Vector type: Yeast Expression
  Selectable markers: LEU2
Growth in bacteria
  Bacterial resistance: Ampicillin, 100 μg/mL
  Growth temperature: 37°C
  Growth strain: DH5alpha
  Copy number: Unknown
Gene/Insert
  Gene/Insert name: CMYA5 (alt names: CMYA5 T allele; CMYA5 Leu allele)
  Species: H. sapiens (human)
  Insert size (bp): 95
  Mutation: rs10043986 (NP_705838.3:p.Pro4063Leu)
  GenBank ID: NM_153610
  Entrez Gene: CMYA5 (a.k.a. C5orf10, SPRYD2, TRIM76)
  Cloning method: Restriction Enzyme; 5′ cloning site NcoI (not destroyed); 3′ cloning site EcoRI (not destroyed)
  Sequencing primers: 5′ Gal4-AD; 3′ 3’ AD: AGA TGG TGC ACG ATG CAC AG
Terms and licenses: Academic/Nonprofit Terms; Industry Terms
How to cite: CMYA5T/pACT2 was a gift from Rita Shiang (Addgene plasmid # 97209 ; http://n2t.net/addgene:97209 ; RRID:Addgene_97209)
