[The description below was written by a language model from this plasmid's Addgene catalogue record and pLannotate feature annotations shown in this document.]
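Description:
CMYA5T/pACT2 is a yeast two-hybrid "prey" plasmid built on the Clontech pACT2 backbone, an E. coli–yeast shuttle vector of about 8.2 kb. In bacteria it replicates from a ColE1/pBR322-type origin and is selected with ampicillin through the β-lactamase gene. In Saccharomyces cerevisiae it is maintained episomally by the 2μ origin and selected by leucine prototrophy through the LEU2 marker, which is expressed from its own promoter. The small annotated fragments of rop, RAF1, NFS1 and the ADH1 coding region, along with the bom site, look like backbone remnants or flanking yeast sequence rather than functional parts. The feature table also lists four loxP sites downstream of the expression cassette; the record does not give them any role in this construct.

The expression cassette is driven by the yeast ADH1 promoter and closed by the ADH1 terminator. It encodes an SV40 large T nuclear localization signal, the GAL4 activation domain and an HA epitope tag, which is annotated as a partial match to 3xHA. These are followed by the insert, cloned between NcoI and EcoRI sites that are both retained. The insert is a 95 bp fragment of human CMYA5 covering amino acids 4039–4069 and carrying the Leu (T) allele of rs10043986, the Pro4063Leu variant. pLannotate did not annotate this short segment, but the unannotated gap between the HA tag and the ADH1 region is where it would lie.

When co-expressed with a GAL4 DNA-binding-domain bait, interaction of the CMYA5 peptide with the bait reconstitutes GAL4 activity and switches on reporter genes. The associated publication title indicates that the plasmid was used to compare allele-specific binding of this schizophrenia-associated CMYA5 variant to desmin.
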