Features (pLannotate 1.2.2; 20 found; start..end, strand, type, name):
    112..145     -  protein_bind   loxP: Cre-mediated recombination occurs in the 8-bp core sequence (GCATACAT). Cre recombinase
    223..256     -  protein_bind   loxP: Cre-mediated recombination occurs in the 8-bp core sequence (GCATACAT). Cre recombinase
    300..333     -  protein_bind   loxP: Cre-mediated recombination occurs in the 8-bp core sequence (GCATACAT). Cre recombinase
    411..444     -  protein_bind   loxP: Cre-mediated recombination occurs in the 8-bp core sequence (GCATACAT). Cre recombinase
    465..652     -  terminator     ADH1 terminator: S. cerevisiae ADH1; transcription terminator for the S. cerevisiae alcohol dehydrogenase 1 (ADH1) gene
    656..790     -  CDS            ADH1 (fragment): ADH1_YEAST - Also known as ADC1. Experimental evidence at protein level: Swiss-Prot protein existence level 1. This isozyme preferentially catalyzes the conversion of primary unbranched alcohols to their corresponding aldehydes. Also shows activity toward secondary alcohols. From Saccharomyces cerevisiae (strain ATCC 204508 / S288c) (Baker's yeast).
   1168..1194    -  CDS            3xHA (fragment): three tandem HA epitope tags
   1207..1548    -  CDS            GAL4 activation domain: activation domain of the GAL4 transcriptional activator; Saccharomyces cerevisiae GAL4 (truncated)
   1565..1584    -  CDS            SV40 NLS (fragment): nuclear localization signal of SV40 (simian virus 40) large T antigen
   1630..2026    -  promoter       ADH1 promoter: S. cerevisiae ADH1; promoter for alcohol dehydrogenase 1
   2026..2066    +  CDS            rop (fragment): Rop protein, which maintains plasmids at low copy number; rop
   2168..2308    +  misc_feature   bom: basis of mobility region from pBR322
   2494..3082    -  rep_origin     ori: high-copy-number ColE1/pMB1/pBR322/pUC origin of replication
   3253..4113    -  CDS            AmpR: β-lactamase; bla; confers resistance to ampicillin, carbenicillin, and related antibiotics
   4114..4218    -  promoter       AmpR promoter: bla
   4483..5825    +  rep_origin     2μ ori: yeast 2μ plasmid origin of replication
   5979..6338    -  CDS            RAF1 (fragment): RAF_YEAST - Experimental evidence at transcript level: Swiss-Prot protein existence level 2. Antagonizes transcriptional repression of recombinase FLP by REP1-REP2. May play a role in plasmid partitioning. From Saccharomyces cerevisiae (strain ATCC 204508 / S288c) (Baker's yeast).
   6302..6707    +  promoter       LEU2 promoter: S. cerevisiae LEU2
   6708..7799    +  CDS            LEU2: LEU3_YEAST - Experimental evidence at protein level: Swiss-Prot protein existence level 1. Catalyzes the oxidation of 3-carboxy-2-hydroxy-4- methylpentanoate (3-isopropylmalate) to 3-carboxy-4-methyl-2- oxopentanoate. The product decarboxylates to 4-methyl-2 oxopentanoate. From Saccharomyces cerevisiae (strain ATCC 204508 / S288c) (Baker's yeast).
   8164..87      -  CDS            NFS1 (fragment) (across the origin): NFS1_YEAST - Also known as SPL1 From Saccharomyces cerevisiae (strain ATCC 204508 / S288c) (Baker's yeast).
>Addgene plasmid #97209 | CMYA5T/pACT2 | addgene full sequence | sequence record 191145 | Addgene NGS Result
TTCTTGAACCATTTCCCATAATGGTGAAAGTTCCCTCAAGAATTTTACTCTGTCAGAAACGGCCTTAACG
ACGTAGTCGACCAATTCCGATCATATTCAATAACCCTTAATATAACTTCGTATAATGTATGCTATACGAA
GTTATTAGGTCTGAAGAGGAGTTTACGTCCAGCCAAGCTAGCTTGGCTGCAGGTCGAGCGGCCGCGATCC
GGAACCCTTAATATAACTTCGTATAATGTATGCTATACGAAGTTATTAGGTCCCTCGACCAATTCCGATC
ATATTCAATAACCCTTAATATAACTTCGTATAATGTATGCTATACGAAGTTATTAGGTCTGAAGAGGAGT
TTACGTCCAGCCAAGCTAGCTTGGCTGCAGGTCGAGCGGCCGCGATCCGGAACCCTTAATATAACTTCGT
ATAATGTATGCTATACGAAGTTATTAGGTCCCTCGACCGGCATGCCGGTAGAGGTGTGGTCAATAAGAGC
GACCTCATGCTATACCTGAGAAAGCAACCTGACCTACAGGAAAGAGTTACTCAAGAATAAGAATTTTCGT
TTTAAAACCTAAGAGTCACTTTAAAATTTGTATACACTTATTTTTTTTATAACTTATTTAATAATAAAAA
TCATAAATCATAAGAAATTCGCTTATTTAGAAGTGTCAACAACGTATCTACCAACGATTTGACCCTTTTC
CATCTTTTCGTAAATTTCTGGCAAGGTAGACAAGCCGACAACCTTGATTGGAGACTTGACCAAACCTCTG
GCGAAGAAGTCCAAAGCTTCTGAATAAGCCCTCGTAATATATTTTCATGAAGAATTTAGGTCCAAAAAAA
AGATGGGCATTAATTCTAGTCATTTAAAAAATTCTATAGATCAGAGGTTACATGGCCAAGATTGAAACTT
AGAGGAGTATAGTTACATAAAAGAAGGCAAAACGATGTATAAATGAAAGAAATTGAGATGGTGCACGATG
CACAGTTGAAGTGAACTTGCGGGGTTTTTCAGTATCTACGATTCATAGATCTCTCGAGCTCGAATTCCTT
GTGCCTTACAGAATCCAGGGGCTCTATCCCCAGGTGCAAAGTACATTTTCCAGGTTTCTCCAGGGCAAAG
GCAGGGTGGACACCCTCATTAACCATGGCCATATGACCACCCAAGCTAGCGTAATCTGGAACATCGTATG
GGTAAGCCATAGAGATCTCTTTTTTTGGGTTTGGTGGGGTATCTTCATCATCGAATAGATAGTTATATAC
ATCATCCATTGTAGTGGTATTAAACATCCCTGTAGTGATTCCAAACGCGTTATACGCAGTTTGGTCCGTC
CAACCAGGTGACAGTGGTTTTGAATTATTACCATCATCAATTTTACTAGCCGTGATTTCATTATTCATGA
AGTTATCATGAACGTTAGAGGAGGCAATTGGTTGTGAAAGCGCTTGAGAATTTGTTTGAGTTGTTATGAG
GTTCGGACCGTTGCTACTGTTAGTGAAAGTGAAGGACAATGAGCTATCAGCAATATTCCCACTTTGATTA
AAATTGGCGGCGGTACCCAATTCGACCTTTCTCTTCTTTTTTGGAGGCTCGGGAATTAATTCCGCTTTAT
CCATCTTTGCAAAGCTTGGAGTTGATTGTATGCTTGGTATAGCTTGAAATATTGTGCAGAAAAAGAAACA
AGGAAGAAAGGGAACGAGAACAATGACGAGGAAACAAAAGATTAATAATTGCAGGTCTATTTATACTTGA
TAGCAAGACAGCAAACTTTTTTTTATTTCAAATTCAAGTAACTGGAAGGAAGGCCGTATACCGTTGCTCA
TTAGAGAGTAGTGTGCGTGAATGAAGGAAGGAAAAAGTTTCGTGTGCTTCGAGATACCCCTCATCAGCTC
TGGAACAACGACATCTGTTGGTGCTGTCTTTGTCGTTAATTTTTTCCTTTAGTGTCTTCCATCATTTTTT
TGTCATTGCGGATATGGTGAGACAACAACGGGGGAGAGAGAAAAGAAAAAAAAAGAAAAGAAGTTGCTGC
CTCGCGCGTTTCGGTGATGACGGTGAAAACCTCTGACACATGCAGCTCCCGGAGACGGTCACAGCTTGTC
TGTAAGCGGATGCCGGGAGCAGACAAGCCCGTCAGGGCGCGTCAGCGGGTGTTGGCGGGTGTCGGGGCGC
AGCCATGACCCAGTCACGTAGCGATAGCGGAGTGTATACTGGCTTAACTATGCGGCATCAGAGCAGATTG
TACTGAGAGTGCACCATATGCGGTGTGAAATACCGCACAGATGCGTAAGGAGAAAATACCGCATCAGGCG
CTCTTCCGCTTCCTCGCTCACTGACTCGCTGCGCTCGGTCGTTCGGCTGCGGCGAGCGGTATCAGCTCAC
TCAAAGGCGGTAATACGGTTATCCACAGAATCAGGGGATAACGCAGGAAAGAACATGTGAGCAAAAGGCC
AGCAAAAGGCCAGGAACCGTAAAAAGGCCGCGTTGCTGGCGTTTTTCCATAGGCTCCGCCCCCCTGACGA
GCATCACAAAAATCGACGCTCAAGTCAGAGGTGGCGAAACCCGACAGGACTATAAAGATACCAGGCGTTT
CCCCCTGGAAGCTCCCTCGTGCGCTCTCCTGTTCCGACCCTGCCGCTTACCGGATACCTGTCCGCCTTTC
TCCCTTCGGGAAGCGTGGCGCTTTCTCATAGCTCACGCTGTAGGTATCTCAGTTCGGTGTAGGTCGTTCG
CTCCAAGCTGGGCTGTGTGCACGAACCCCCCGTTCAGCCCGACCGCTGCGCCTTATCCGGTAACTATCGT
CTTGAGTCCAACCCGGTAAGACACGACTTATCGCCACTGGCAGCAGCCACTGGTAACAGGATTAGCAGAG
CGAGGTATGTAGGCGGTGCTACAGAGTTCTTGAAGTGGTGGCCTAACTACGGCTACACTAGAAGGACAGT
ATTTGGTATCTGCGCTCTGCTGAAGCCAGTTACCTTCGGAAAAAGAGTTGGTAGCTCTTGATCCGGCAAA
CAAACCACCGCTGGTAGCGGTGGTTTTTTTGTTTGCAAGCAGCAGATTACGCGCAGAAAAAAAGGATCTC
AAGAAGATCCTTTGATCTTTTCTACGGGGTCTGACGCTCAGTGGAACGAAAACTCACGTTAAGGGATTTT
GGTCATGAGATTATCAAAAAGGATCTTCACCTAGATCCTTTTAAATTAAAAATGAAGTTTTAAATCAATC
TAAAGTATATATGAGTAAACTTGGTCTGACAGTTACCAATGCTTAATCAGTGAGGCACCTATCTCAGCGA
TCTGTCTATTTCGTTCATCCATAGTTGCCTGACTCCCCGTCGTGTAGATAACTACGATACGGGAGGGCTT
ACCATCTGGCCCCAGTGCTGCAATGATACCGCGAGACCCACGCTCACCGGCTCCAGATTTATCAGCAATA
AACCAGCCAGCCGGAAGGGCCGAGCGCAGAAGTGGTCCTGCAACTTTATCCGCCTCCATCCAGTCTATTA
ATTGTTGCCGGGAAGCTAGAGTAAGTAGTTCGCCAGTTAATAGTTTGCGCAACGTTGTTGCCATTGCTGC
AGGCATCGTGGTGTCACGCTCGTCGTTTGGTATGGCTTCATTCAGCTCCGGTTCCCAACGATCAAGGCGA
GTTACATGATCCCCCATGTTGTGCAAAAAAGCGGTTAGCTCCTTCGGTCCTCCGATCGTTGTCAGAAGTA
AGTTGGCCGCAGTGTTATCACTCATGGTTATGGCAGCACTGCATAATTCTCTTACTGTCATGCCATCCGT
AAGATGCTTTTCTGTGACTGGTGAGTACTCAACCAAGTCATTCTGAGAATAGTGTATGCGGCGACCGAGT
TGCTCTTGCCCGGCGTCAACACGGGATAATACCGCGCCACATAGCAGAACTTTAAAAGTGCTCATCATTG
GAAAACGTTCTTCGGGGCGAAAACTCTCAAGGATCTTACCGCTGTTGAGATCCAGTTCGATGTAACCCAC
TCGTGCACCCAACTGATCTTCAGCATCTTTTACTTTCACCAGCGTTTCTGGGTGAGCAAAAACAGGAAGG
CAAAATGCCGCAAAAAAGGGAATAAGGGCGACACGGAAATGTTGAATACTCATACTCTTCCTTTTTCAAT
ATTATTGAAGCATTTATCAGGGTTATTGTCTCATGAGCGGATACATATTTGAATGTATTTAGAAAAATAA
ACAAATAGGGGTTCCGCGCACATTTCCCCGAAAAGTGCCACCTGAGCTTTGAAGAAAAATGCGCCTTATT
CAATCTTTGCTATAAAAAATGGCCCAAAATCTCACATTGGAAGACATTTGATGACCTCATTTCTTTCAAT
GAAGGGCCTAACGGAGTTGACTAATGTTGTGGGAAATTGGAGCGATAAGCGTGCTTCTGCCGTGGCCAGG
ACAACGTATACTCATCAGATAACAGCAATACCTGATCACTACTTCGCACTAGTTTCTCGGTACTATGCAT
ATGATCCAATATCAAAGGAAATGATAGCATTGAAGGATGAGACTAATCCAATTGAGGAGTGGCAGCATAT
AGAACAGCTAAAGGGTAGTGCTGAAGGAAGCATACGATACCCCGCATGGAATGGGATAATATCACAGGAG
GTACTAGACTACCTTTCATCCTACATAAATAGACGCATATAAGTACGCATTTAAGCATAAACACGCACTA
TGCCGTTCTTCTCATGTATATATATATACAGGCAACACGCAGATATAGGTGCGACGTGAACAGTGAGCTG
TATGTGCGCAGCTCGCGTTGCATTTTCGGAAGCGCTCGTTTTCGGAAACGCTTTGAAGTTCCTATTCCGA
AGTTCCTATTCTCTAGAAAGTATAGGAACTTCAGAGCGCTTTTGAAAACCAAAAGCGCTCTGAAGACGCA
CTTTCAAAAAACCAAAAACGCACCGGACTGTAACGAGCTACTAAAATATTGCGAATACCGCTTCCACAAA
CATTGCTCAAAAGTATCTCTTTGCTATATATCTCTGTGCTATATCCCTATATAACCTACCCATCCACCTT
TCGCTCCTTGAACTTGCATCTAAACTCGACCTCTACATTTTTTATGTTTATCTCTAGTATTACTCTTTAG
ACAAAAAAATTGTAGTAAGAACTATTCATAGAGTGAATCGAAAACAATACGAAAATGTAAACATTTCCTA
TACGTAGTATATAGAGACAAAATAGAAGAAACCGTTCATAATTTTCTGACCAATGAAGAATCATCAACGC
TATCACTTTCTGTTCACAAAGTATGCGCAATCCACATCGGTATAGAATATAATCGGGGATGCCTTTATCT
TGAAAAAATGCACCCGCAGCTTCGCTAGTAATCAGTAAACGCGGGAAGTGGAGTCAGGCTTTTTTTATGG
AAGAGAAAATAGACACCAAAGTAGCCTTCTTCTAACCTTAACGGACCTACAGTGCAAAAAGTTATCAAGA
GACTGCATTATAGAGCGCACAAAGGAGAAAAAAAGTAATCTAAGATGCTTTGTTAGAAAAATAGCGCTCT
CGGGATGCATTTTTGTAGAACAAAAAAGAAGTATAGATTCTTTGTTGGTAAAATAGCGCTCTCGCGTTGC
ATTTCTGTTCTGTAAAAATGCAGCTCAGATTCTTTGTTTGAAAAATTAGCGCTCTCGCGTTGCATTTTTG
TTTTACAAAAATGAAGCACAGATTCTTCGTTGGTAAAATAGCGCTTTCGCGTTGCATTTCTGTTCTGTAA
AAATGCAGCTCAGATTCTTTGTTTGAAAAATTAGCGCTCTCGCGTTGCATTTTTGTTCTACAAAATGAAG
CACAGATGCTTCGTTAACAAAGATATGCTATTGAAGTGCAAGATGGAAACGCAGAAAATGAACCGGGGAT
GCGACGTGCAAGATTACCTATGCAATAGATGCAATAGTTTCTCCAGGAACCGAAATACATACATTGTCTT
CCGTAAAGCGCTAGACTATATATTATTATACAGGTTCAAATATACTATCTGTTTCAGGGAAAACTCCCAG
GTTCGGATGTTCAAAATTCAATGATGGGTAACAAGTACGATCGTAAATCTGTAAAACAGTTTGTCGGATA
TTAGGCTGTATCTCCTCAAAGCGTATTCGAATATCATTGAGAAGCTGCAGCGTCACATCGGATAATAATG
ATGGCAGCCATTGTAGAAGTGCCTTTTGCATTTCTAGTCTCTTTCTCGGTCTAGCTAGTTTTACTACATC
GCGAAGATAGAATCTTAGATCACACTGCCTTTGCTGAGCTGGATCAATAGAGTAACAAAAGAGTGGTAAG
GAACTGTGGGAATACTCAGGTATCGTAAGATGCAAGAGTTCGAATCTCTTAGCAACCATTATTTTTTTCC
TCAACATAACGAGAACACACAGGGGCGCTATCGCACAGAATCAAATTCGATGACTGGAAATTTTTTGTTA
ATTTCAGAGGTCGCCTGACGCATATACCTTTTTCAACTGAAAAATTGGGAGAAAAAGGAAAGGTGAGAGC
GCCGGAACCGGCTTTTCATATAGAATAGAGAAGCGTTCATGACTAAATGCTTGCATCACAATACTTGAAG
TTGACAATATTATTTAAGGACCTATTGTTTTTTCCAATAGGTGGTTAGCAATCGTCTTACTTTCTAACTT
TTCTTACCTTTTACATTTCAGCAATATATATATATATTTCAAGGATATACCATTCTAATGTCTGCCCCTA
AGAAGATCGTCGTTTTGCCAGGTGACCACGTTGGTCAAGAAATCACAGCCGAAGCCATTAAGGTTCTTAA
AGCTATTTCTGATGTTCGTTCCAATGTCAAGTTCGATTTCGAAAATCATTTAATTGGTGGTGCTGCTATC
GATGCTACAGGTGTTCCACTTCCAGATGAGGCGCTGGAAGCCTCCAAGAAGGCTGATGCCGTTTTGTTAG
GTGCTGTGGGTGGTCCTAAATGGGGTACAGGTAGTGTTAGACCTGAACAAGGTTTACTAAAAATCCGTAA
AGAACTTCAATTGTACGCCAACTTAAGACCATGTAACTTTGCATCCGACTCTCTTTTAGACTTATCTCCA
ATCAAGCCACAATTTGCTAAAGGTACTGACTTCGTTGTTGTCAGAGAATTAGTGGGAGGTATTTACTTTG
GTAAGAGAAAGGAAGACGATGGTGATGGTGTCGCTTGGGATAGTGAACAATACACCGTTCCAGAAGTGCA
AAGAATCACAAGAATGGCCGCTTTCATGGCCCTACAACATGAGCCACCATTGCCTATTTGGTCCTTGGAT
AAAGCTAATGTTTTGGCCTCTTCAAGATTATGGAGAAAAACTGTGGAGGAAACCATCAAGAACGAATTTC
CTACATTGAAGGTTCAACATCAATTGATTGATTCTGCCGCCATGATCCTAGTTAAGAACCCAACCCACCT
AAATGGTATTATAATCACCAGCAACATGTTTGGTGATATCATCTCCGATGAAGCCTCCGTTATCCCAGGT
TCCTTGGGTTTGTTGCCATCTGCGTCCTTGGCCTCTTTGCCAGACAAGAACACCGCATTTGGTTTGTACG
AACCATGCCACGGTTCTGCTCCAGATTTGCCAAAGAATAAGGTCAACCCTATCGCCACTATCTTGTCTGC
TGCAATGATGTTGAAATTGTCATTGAACTTGCCTGAAGAAGGTAAGGCCATTGAAGATGCAGTTAAAAAG
GTTTTGGATGCAGGTATCAGAACTGGTGATTTAGGTGGTTCCAACAGTACCACCGAAGTCGGTGATGCTG
TCGCCGAAGAAGTTAAGAAAATCCTTGCTTAAAAAGATTCTCTTTTTTTATGATATTTGTACATAAACTT
TATAAATGAAATTCATAATAGAAACGACACGAAATTACAAAATGGAATATGTTCATAGGGTAGACGAAAC
TATATACGCAATCTACATACATTTATCAAGAAGGAGAAAAAGGAGGATGTAAAGGAATACAGGTAAGCAA
ATTGATACTAATGGCTCAACGTGATAAGGAAAAAGAATTGCACTTTAACATTAATATTGACAAGGAGGAG
GGCACCACACAAAAAGTTAGGTGTAACAGAAAATCATGAAACTATGATTCCTAATTTATATATTGGAGGA
TTTTCTCTAAAAAAAAAAAAATACAACAAATAAAAAACACTCAATGACCTGACCATTTGATGGAGTTTAA
GTCAATACC
