>Addgene plasmid #97209 | CMYA5T/pACT2 | depositor partial sequence | sequence record 178872 | region sequenced by 3'AD primer (5’-AGA TGG TGC ACG ATG CAC AG- 3’)
CAGTATCTACGATTCATAGATCTCTCGAGCTCGAATTCCTTGTGCCTTACAGAATCCAGGGGCTCTATCC
CCAGGTGCAAAGTACATTTTCCAGGTTTCTCCAGGGCAAAGGCAGGGTGGACACCCTCATTAACCATGGC
CATATGACCACCCAAGCTAGCGTAATCTGGAACATCGTATGGGTAAGCCATAGAGATCTCTTTTTTTGGG
TTTGGTGGGGTATCTTCATCATCGAATAGATAGTTATATACATCATCCATTGTAGTGGTATTAAACATCC
CTGTAGTGATTCCAAACGCGTTATACGCAGTTTGGTCCGTCCAACCAGGTGACAGTGGTTTTGAATTATT
ACCATCATCAATTTTACTAGCCGTGATTTCATTATTCATGAAGTTATCATGAACGTTAGAGGAGGCAATT
GGTTGTGAAAGCGCTTGAGAATTTGTTTGAGTTGTTATGAGGTTCGGACCGTTGCTACTGTTAGTGAAAG
TGAAGGACAATGAGCTATCAGCAATATTCCCACTTTGATTAAAATTGGCGGCGGTACCCAATTCGACCTT
TCTCTTCTTTTTTGGAGGCTCGGGAATTAATTCCGCTTTATCCATCTTTGCAAAGCTTGGAGTTGATTGT
ATGCTTGGTATAGCTTGAAATATTGTGCAGAAAAAGAAACAAGGAAGAAAGGGAACGAGAACAATGACGA
GGAAACAAAAGATTAATAATTGCAGGTCTATTTATACTTGATAGCAAGACAGCAAACTTTTTTTTATTTC
AAATTCAAGTAACTGGAAGGAAGGCCGTATACCGTTGCTCATTAAAGAGTAGTGTGCGTGAATGAAGGAA
GGAAAAAGTTTCGGGTGCTTCGAGATACCCCTCATCAGCTCTGGAACAACGACATCTGGTGGGTGCTGTC
TTTGTCGTTAATTTTTTCCTTAGTGTCTTCCATCATT
